Addgene plasmid #11584: Lox-Stop-Lox TOPO
Purpose: Cre-dependent activation of gene of interest by removing Stop sequences; Puro selection.
Depositing lab: Tyler Jacks. Depositing organization: Massachusetts Institute of Technology. Publication: Analysis of lung tumor initiation and progression using conditional expression of oncogenic K-ras. Jackson EL, Willis N, Mercer K, Bronson RT, Crowley D, Montoya R, Jacks T, Tuveson DA. Genes Dev. 2001 Dec 15. 15(24):3243-8. 10.1101/gad.943001 PubMed 11751630.
Backbone
  Vector backbone: pCR-Blunt II-TOPO
  Backbone manufacturer: Invitrogen
  Backbone size w/o insert (bp): 3500
  Vector type: Mammalian Expression, Cre/Lox
  Selectable markers: Puromycin
Growth in bacteria
  Bacterial resistance: Kanamycin, 50 μg/mL
  Growth temperature: 30°C
  Growth strain: Stbl3
  Growth instructions: However, plasmid yield and stability is improved when grown at 30 degrees.
  Copy number: High Copy
Gene/Insert
  Gene/Insert name: loxP-STOP-loxP
  Species: SV40
  Insert size (bp): 5700
  Cloning method: TOPO Cloning
  Sequencing primers: 5′ M13R
Terms and licenses: Academic/Nonprofit Terms; Industry Terms: Not Available to Industry
Depositor comments: Plasmid containing LoxP-STOP-LoxP cassette for use in expressing genes only after cre-mediated recombination. Please also see Lox-Stop-Lox TOPO Hygro (http://www.addgene.org/35688) for a Hygromycin version of this plasmid.
How to cite: Lox-Stop-Lox TOPO was a gift from Tyler Jacks (Addgene plasmid # 11584 ; http://n2t.net/addgene:11584 ; RRID:Addgene_11584)
