[The description below was written by a language model from this plasmid's Addgene catalogue record and pLannotate feature annotations shown in this document.]
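Description:
Lox-Stop-Lox TOPO is a cassette-donor plasmid built in the pCR-Blunt II-TOPO cloning backbone, carrying a roughly 5.7 kb loxP-STOP-loxP element inserted by TOPO cloning; the sequenced record is about 9.3 kb. It replicates in E. coli from a high-copy ColE1/pUC-type origin and is selected with kanamycin through the Tn5 NeoR/KanR gene. The backbone also retains a bleomycin/Zeocin resistance gene, the lac promoter/operator region, SP6 and T7 promoters flanking the insertion site, and lacZα and ccdB fragments, annotated here as partial, from the TOPO selection system. The highly repetitive insert probably explains why the record recommends a recombination-deficient strain.

The payload lies between two loxP sites in the same orientation, so Cre recombinase excises everything between them and leaves a single loxP. Within the floxed region is a mouse PGK promoter driving puromycin N-acetyltransferase with a PGK polyadenylation signal, which provides puromycin selection in mammalian cells. There is also an adenovirus major late splice acceptor fragment, a stretch matching yeast DED1-region sequence, and four tandem copies of an SV40 unit containing small t intron and antigen fragments and the SV40 poly(A) signal. The splice acceptor and repeated polyadenylation signals are arranged to capture and terminate transcripts entering the cassette, blocking expression of downstream sequence.

The plasmid contains no gene of interest or promoter for one. Instead, the cassette is moved upstream of a coding sequence or into a targeting construct, so that the gene stays silent until Cre removes the stop element. The associated publication used this approach for conditional expression of oncogenic K-ras in lung tumour models. A hygromycin-selectable version also exists.
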