Features (pLannotate 1.2.2; 42 found; start..end, strand, type, name):
      2..94      +  CDS            lacI (fragment): lac repressor; lacI; The lac repressor binds to the lac operator to inhibit transcription in E. coli. This inhibition can be relieved by adding lactose or isopropyl-β-D-thiogalactopyranoside (IPTG).
    107..128     +  protein_bind   CAP binding site: CAP binding activates transcription in the presence of cAMP. E. coli catabolite activator protein
    143..173     +  promoter       lac promoter: promoter for the E. coli lac operon
    181..197     +  protein_bind   lac operator: The lac repressor binds to the lac operator to inhibit transcription in E. coli. This inhibition can be relieved by adding lactose or isopropyl-β-D-thiogalactopyranoside (IPTG). lac repressor encoded by lacI
    239..257     +  promoter       SP6 promoter: promoter for bacteriophage SP6 RNA polymerase
    359..392     -  protein_bind   loxP: Cre-mediated recombination occurs in the 8-bp core sequence (GCATACAT). Cre recombinase
    457..578     -  polyA_signal   SV40 poly(A) signal: SV40 polyadenylation signal
    601..684     -  CDS            large T antigen (fragment): large T antigen from SV40 (simian virus 40)
   1003..1023    -  CDS            SV40 NLS: nuclear localization signal of SV40 (simian virus 40) large T antigen
   1153..1218    -  intron         small t intron: SV40 (simian virus 40) small t antigen intron
   1220..1294    -  CDS            small t antigen (fragment): SV40 (simian virus 40) small t antigen
   1310..1431    -  polyA_signal   SV40 poly(A) signal: SV40 polyadenylation signal
   1454..1537    -  CDS            large T antigen (fragment): large T antigen from SV40 (simian virus 40)
   1856..1876    -  CDS            SV40 NLS: nuclear localization signal of SV40 (simian virus 40) large T antigen
   2006..2071    -  intron         small t intron: SV40 (simian virus 40) small t antigen intron
   2073..2147    -  CDS            small t antigen (fragment): SV40 (simian virus 40) small t antigen
   2163..2284    -  polyA_signal   SV40 poly(A) signal: SV40 polyadenylation signal
   2307..2390    -  CDS            large T antigen (fragment): large T antigen from SV40 (simian virus 40)
   2709..2729    -  CDS            SV40 NLS: nuclear localization signal of SV40 (simian virus 40) large T antigen
   2859..2924    -  intron         small t intron: SV40 (simian virus 40) small t antigen intron
   2926..3000    -  CDS            small t antigen (fragment): SV40 (simian virus 40) small t antigen
   3016..3137    -  polyA_signal   SV40 poly(A) signal: SV40 polyadenylation signal
   3160..3243    -  CDS            large T antigen (fragment): large T antigen from SV40 (simian virus 40)
   3562..3582    -  CDS            SV40 NLS: nuclear localization signal of SV40 (simian virus 40) large T antigen
   3712..3777    -  intron         small t intron: SV40 (simian virus 40) small t antigen intron
   3779..3853    -  CDS            small t antigen (fragment): SV40 (simian virus 40) small t antigen
   3859..3969    +  CDS            YO201_YEAST (fragment): Protein uncertain: Swiss-Prot protein existence level 5. From Saccharomyces cerevisiae (strain ATCC 204508 / S288c) (Baker's yeast).
   3965..4303    +  CDS            DED1 (fragment): DED1_YEAST - Also known as SPP81. Experimental evidence at protein level: Swiss-Prot protein existence level 1. ATP-binding RNA helicase involved in translation initiation. Remodels RNA in response to ADP and ATP concentrations by facilitating disruption, but also formation of RNA duplexes. Has weak ATP-dependent affinity for dsRNA, but strong ATP-dependent affinity for ssRNA. Acts as a virus host factor involved in the replication of the MBV and the L-A viruses by promoting the negative-strand RNA synthesis. May be involved in recognition of the preinitiation complex and DNA binding of the RN
   4303..4367    -  misc_feature   Ad SA (fragment): adenovirus major late transcript splice acceptor (Friedrich and Soriano, 1991)
   4387..4886    +  promoter       PGK promoter: mouse phosphoglycerate kinase 1 promoter
   4930..5529    +  CDS            PuroR: puromycin N-acetyltransferase; pac from Streptomyces alboniger; confers resistance to puromycin
   5607..6059    +  polyA_signal   PGK poly(A) signal: mouse phosphoglycerate kinase 1 polyadenylation signal
   6070..6103    -  protein_bind   loxP: Cre-mediated recombination occurs in the 8-bp core sequence (GCATACAT). Cre recombinase
   6149..6167    -  promoter       T7 promoter: promoter for bacteriophage T7 RNA polymerase
   6170..6317    +  CDS            lacZα (fragment): LacZα fragment of β-galactosidase; lacZ fragment
   6327..6630    +  CDS            ccdB (fragment): CcdB, a bacterial toxin that poisons DNA gyrase; ccdB; Plasmids containing the ccdB gene cannot be propagated in standard E. coli strains.
   6678..6947    +  CDS            tnpA (fragment): TN5P_ECOLX - Also known as tnp. Experimental evidence at protein level: Swiss-Prot protein existence level 1. Mediates transposition of transposon Tn5 by a 'cut and paste' mechanism. First, the monomeric transposase binds the 19 bp inverted DNA repeats flanking the transposon. Then, dimerization of the DNA- bound transposase creates a synaptic DNA complex. After nicking of the first DNA strand, excision of the transposon proceeds through a series of intermediates. The transposase then mediates the insertion of the transposon at a new site by strand transfer. The activity of the wild- type tran
   6979..7773    +  CDS            NeoR/KanR: aminoglycoside phosphotransferase from Tn5; aph(3')-II (or nptII); confers resistance to neomycin, kanamycin, and G418 (Geneticin®)
   7794..7844    -  misc_feature   bom (fragment): basis of mobility region from pBR322
   7871..7959    +  promoter       AmpR promoter (fragment): bla
   7979..8353    +  CDS            BleoR: antibiotic-binding protein; Sh ble from Streptoalloteichus hindustanus; confers resistance to bleomycin, phleomycin, and Zeocin™
   8491..9079    +  rep_origin     ori: high-copy-number ColE1/pMB1/pBR322/pUC origin of replication
>Addgene plasmid #11584 | Lox-Stop-Lox TOPO | addgene full sequence | sequence record 215672 | Addgene NGS Result
AGCGCCCAATACGCAAACCGCCTCTCCCCGCGCGTTGGCCGATTCATTAATGCAGCTGGCACGACAGGTT
TCCCGACTGGAAAGCGGGCAGTGAGCGCAACGCAATTAATGTGAGTTAGCTCACTCATTAGGCACCCCAG
GCTTTACACTTTATGCTTCCGGCTCGTATGTTGTGTGGAATTGTGAGCGGATAACAATTTCACACAGGAA
ACAGCTATGACCATGATTACGCCAAGCTATTTAGGTGACACTATAGAATACTCAAGCTATGCATCAAGCT
TGGTACCAACTCGAGTTAATTAACCACGCGTGGCGCGCCTTGAGCTCGGATCCGGGCCCCCCCTCGATCG
AGGTCGACATAACTTCGTATAATGTATGCTATACGAAGTTATTAGGTCCCTCGACCTGCAGACTTACTCA
AGCCATGGTGGCTAGCTTGCGGAATTCCAGACATGATAAGATACATTGATGAGTTTGGACAAACCACAAC
TAGAATGCAGTGAAAAAAATGCTTTATTTGTGAAATTTGTGATGCTATTGCTTTATTTGTAACCATTATA
AGCTGCAATAAACAAGTTAACAACAACAATTGCATTCATTTTATGTTTCAGGTTCAGGGGGAGGTGTGGG
AGGTTTTTTAAAGCAAGTAAAACCTCTACAAATGTGGTATGGCTGATTATGATCTCTAGTCAAGGCACTA
TACATCAAATATTCCTTATTAACCCCTTTACAAATTAAAAAGCTAAAGGTACACAATTTTTGAGCATAGT
TATTAATAGCAGACACTCTATGCCTGTGTGGAGTAAGAAAAAACAGTATGTTATGATTATAACTGTTATG
CCTACTTATAAAGGTTACAGAATATTTTTCCATAATTTTCTTGTATAGCAGTGCAGCTTTTTCCTTTGTG
GTGTAAATAGCAAAGCAAGCAAGAGTTCTATTACTAAACACAGCATGACTCAAAAAACTTAGCAATTCTG
AAGGAAAGTCCTTGGGGTCTTCTACCTTTCTCTTCTTTTTTGGAGGAGTAGAATGTTGAGAGTCAGCAGT
AGCCTCATCATCACTAGATGGCATTTCTTCTGAGCAAAACAGGTTTTCCTCATTAAAGGCATTCCACCAC
TGCTCCCATTCATCAGTTCCATAGGTTGGAATCTAAAATACACAAACAATTAGAATCAGTAGTTTAACAC
ATTATACACTTAAAAATTTTATATTTACCTTAGAGCTTTAAATCTCTGTAGGTAGTTTGTCCAATTATGT
CACACCACAGAAGTAAGGTTCCTTCACAAAGATCCCTCGACCAGACATATAAGATACATTGATGAGTTTG
GACAAACCACAACTAGAATGCAGTGAAAAAAATGCTTTATTTGTGAAATTTGTGATGCTATTGCTTTATT
TGTAACCATTATAAGCTGCAATAAACAAGTTAACAACAACAATTGCATTCATTTTATGTTTCAGGTTCAG
GGGGAGGTGTGGGAGGTTTTTTAAAGCAAGTAAAACCTCTACAAATGTGGTATGGCTGATTATGATCTCT
AGTCAAGGCACTATACATCAAATATTCCTTATTAACCCCTTTACAAATTAAAAAGCTAAAGGTACACAAT
TTTTGAGCATAGTTATTAATAGCAGACACTCTATGCCTGTGTGGAGTAAGAAAAAACAGTATGTTATGAT
TATAACTGTTATGCCTACTTATAAAGGTTACAGAATATTTTTCCATAATTTTCTTGTATAGCAGTGCAGC
TTTTTCCTTTGTGGTGTAAATAGCAAAGCAAGCAAGAGTTCTATTACTAAACACAGCATGACTCAAAAAA
CTTAGCAATTCTGAAGGAAAGTCCTTGGGGTCTTCTACCTTTCTCTTCTTTTTTGGAGGAGTAGAATGTT
GAGAGTCAGCAGTAGCCTCATCATCACTAGATGGCATTTCTTCTGAGCAAAACAGGTTTTCCTCATTAAA
GGCATTCCACCACTGCTCCCATTCATCAGTTCCATAGGTTGGAATCTAAAATACACAAACAATTAGAATC
AGTAGTTTAACACATTATACACTTAAAAATTTTATATTTACCTTAGAGCTTTAAATCTCTGTAGGTAGTT
TGTCCAATTATGTCACACCACAGAAGTAAGGTTCCTTCACAAAGATCCCTCGACCAGACATATAAGATAC
ATTGATGAGTTTGGACAAACCACAACTAGAATGCAGTGAAAAAAATGCTTTATTTGTGAAATTTGTGATG
CTATTGCTTTATTTGTAACCATTATAAGCTGCAATAAACAAGTTAACAACAACAATTGCATTCATTTTAT
GTTTCAGGTTCAGGGGGAGGTGTGGGAGGTTTTTTAAAGCAAGTAAAACCTCTACAAATGTGGTATGGCT
GATTATGATCTCTAGTCAAGGCACTATACATCAAATATTCCTTATTAACCCCTTTACAAATTAAAAAGCT
AAAGGTACACAATTTTTGAGCATAGTTATTAATAGCAGACACTCTATGCCTGTGTGGAGTAAGAAAAAAC
AGTATGTTATGATTATAACTGTTATGCCTACTTATAAAGGTTACAGAATATTTTTCCATAATTTTCTTGT
ATAGCAGTGCAGCTTTTTCCTTTGTGGTGTAAATAGCAAAGCAAGCAAGAGTTCTATTACTAAACACAGC
ATGACTCAAAAAACTTAGCAATTCTGAAGGAAAGTCCTTGGGGTCTTCTACCTTTCTCTTCTTTTTTGGA
GGAGTAGAATGTTGAGAGTCAGCAGTAGCCTCATCATCACTAGATGGCATTTCTTCTGAGCAAAACAGGT
TTTCCTCATTAAAGGCATTCCACCACTGCTCCCATTCATCAGTTCCATAGGTTGGAATCTAAAATACACA
AACAATTAGAATCAGTAGTTTAACACATTATACACTTAAAAATTTTATATTTACCTTAGAGCTTTAAATC
TCTGTAGGTAGTTTGTCCAATTATGTCACACCACAGAAGTAAGGTTCCTTCACAAAGATCCCTCGACCAG
ACATATAAGATACATTGATGAGTTTGGACAAACCACAACTAGAATGCAGTGAAAAAAATGCTTTATTTGT
GAAATTTGTGATGCTATTGCTTTATTTGTAACCATTATAAGCTGCAATAAACAAGTTAACAACAACAATT
GCATTCATTTTATGTTTCAGGTTCAGGGGGAGGTGTGGGAGGTTTTTTAAAGCAAGTAAAACCTCTACAA
ATGTGGTATGGCTGATTATGATCTCTAGTCAAGGCACTATACATCAAATATTCCTTATTAACCCCTTTAC
AAATTAAAAAGCTAAAGGTACACAATTTTTGAGCATAGTTATTAATAGCAGACACTCTATGCCTGTGTGG
AGTAAGAAAAAACAGTATGTTATGATTATAACTGTTATGCCTACTTATAAAGGTTACAGAATATTTTTCC
ATAATTTTCTTGTATAGCAGTGCAGCTTTTTCCTTTGTGGTGTAAATAGCAAAGCAAGCAAGAGTTCTAT
TACTAAACACAGCATGACTCAAAAAACTTAGCAATTCTGAAGGAAAGTCCTTGGGGTCTTCTACCTTTCT
CTTCTTTTTTGGAGGAGTAGAATGTTGAGAGTCAGCAGTAGCCTCATCATCACTAGATGGCATTTCTTCT
GAGCAAAACAGGTTTTCCTCATTAAAGGCATTCCACCACTGCTCCCATTCATCAGTTCCATAGGTTGGAA
TCTAAAATACACAAACAATTAGAATCAGTAGTTTAACACATTATACACTTAAAAATTTTATATTTACCTT
AGAGCTTTAAATCTCTGTAGGTAGTTTGTCCAATTATGTCACACCACAGAAGTAAGGTTCCTTCACAAAG
ATCCCTCGATCGAGAAAAAAAATATAAAAGAGATGGAGGAACGGGAAAAAGTTAGTTGTGGTGATAGGTG
GCAAGTGGTATTCCGTAAGAACAACAAGAAAAGCATTTCATATTATGGCTGAACTGAGCGAACAAGTGCA
AAATTTAAGCATCAACGACAACAACGAGAATGGTTATGTTCCTCCTCACTTAAGAGGAAAACCAAGAAGT
GCCAGAAATAACAGTAGCAACTACAATAACAACAACGGCGGCTACAACGGTGGCCGTGGCGGTGGCAGCT
TCTTTAGCAACAACCGTCGTGGTGGTTACGGCAACGGTGGTTTCTTCGGTGGAAACAACGGTGGCAGCAG
ATCTAACGGCCGTTCTGGTGGTAGATGGATCGATGGCAAACATGTCCCAGCTCCAAGAAACGAAAAGGCC
GAGATCGCCATATTTGGTGTCCCCGAGGATCCCTGTGGAAAAAAAAGGGACAGGATAAGTATGACATCAT
CAAGGAAACCCTGGACTACTGCGCCCTTCGACCTCGAAATTCTACCGGGTAGGGGAGGCGCTTTTCCCAA
GGCAGTCTGGAGCATGCGCTTTAGCAGCCCCGCTGGGCACTTGGCGCTACACAAGTGGCCTCTGGCCTCG
CACACATTCCACATCCACCGGTAGGCGCCAACCGGCTCCGTTCTTTGGTGGCCCCTTCGCGCCACCTTCT
ACTCCTCCCCTAGTCAGGAAGTTCCCCCCCGCCCCGCAGCTCGCGTCGTGCAGGACGTGACAAATGGAAG
TAGCACGTCTCACTAGTCTCGTGCAGATGGACAGCACCGCTGAGCAATGGAAGCGGGTAGGCCTTTGGGG
CAGCGGCCAATAGCAGCTTTGCTCCTTCGCTTTCTGGGCTCAGAGGCTGGGAAGGGGTGGGTCCGGGGGC
GGGCTCAGGGGCGGGCTCAGGGGCGGGGCGGGCGCCCGAAGGTCCTCCGGAGGCCCGGCATTCTGCACGC
TTCAAAAGCGCACGTCTGCCGCGCTGTTCTCCTCTTCCTCATCTCCGGGCCTTTCGACCTGCATCCATCT
AGATCTCGATCGAGCAGCTGAAGCTTACCATGACCGAGTACAAGCCCACGGTGCGCCTCGCCACCCGCGA
CGACGTCCCCAGGGCCGTACGCACCCTCGCCGCCGCGTTCGCCGACTACCCCGCCACGCGCCACACCGTC
GATCCGGACCGCCACATCGAGCGGGTCACCGAGCTGCAAGAACTCTTCCTCACGCGCGTCGGGCTCGACA
TCGGCAAGGTGTGGGTCGCGGACGACGGCGCCGCGGTGGCGGTCTGGACCACGCCGGAGAGCGTCGAAGC
GGGGGCGGTGTTCGCCGAGATCGGCCCGCGCATGGCCGAGTTGAGCGGTTCCCGGCTGGCCGCGCAGCAA
CAGATGGAAGGCCTCCTGGCGCCGCACCGGCCCAAGGAGCCCGCGTGGTTCCTGGCCACCGTCGGCGTCT
CGCCCGACCACCAGGGCAAGGGTCTGGGCAGCGCCGTCGTGCTCCCCGGAGTGGAGGCGGCCGAGCGCGC
CGGGGTGCCCGCCTTCCTGGAGACCTCCGCGCCCCGCAACCTCCCCTTCTACGAGCGGCTCGGCTTCACC
GTCACCGCCGACGTCGAGGTGCCCGAAGGACCGCGCACCTGGTGCATGACCCGCAAGCCCGGTGCCTGAC
GCCCGCCCCACGACCCGCAGCGCCCGACCGAAAGGAGCGCACGACCCCATGCATCGATGATATCAGATCC
CCGGGATGCAGAAATTGATGATCTATTAAACAATAAAGATGTCCACTAAAATGGAAGTTTTTCCTGTCAT
ACTTTGTTAAGAAGGGTGAGAACAGAGTACCTACATTTTGAATGGAAGGATTGGAGCTACGGGGGTGGGG
GTGGGGTGGGATTAGATAAATGCCTGCTCTTTACTGAAGGCTCTTTACTATTGCTTTATGATAATGTTTC
ATAGTTGGATATCATAATTTAAACAAGCAAAACCAAATTAAGGGCCAGCTCATTCCTCCCACTCATGATC
TATAGATCTATAGATCTCTCGTGGGATCATTGTTTTTCTCTTGATTCCCACTTTGTGGTTCTAAGTACTG
TGGTTTCCAAATGTGTCAGTTTCATAGCCTGAAGAACGAGATCAGCAGCCTCTGTTCCACATACACTTCA
TTCTCAGTATTGTTTTGCCAAGTTCTAATTCCATCAGAAGCTGGTCGAGATAACTTCGTATAATGTATGC
TATACGAAGTTATGTCGACAGCGGCCGCTCGAGCATGCATCTAGAGGGCCCAATTCGCCCTATAGTGAGT
CGTATTACAATTCACTGGCCGTCGTTTTACAACGTCGTGACTGGGAAAACCCTGGCGTTACCCAACTTAA
TCGCCTTGCAGCACATCCCCCTTTCGCCAGCTGGCGTAATAGCGAAGAGGCCCGCACCGATCGCCCTTCC
CAACAGTTGCGCAGCCTATACGTACGGCAGTTTAAGGTTTACACCTATAAAAGAGAGAGCCGTTATCGTC
TGTTTGTGGATGTACAGAGTGATATTATTGACACGCCGGGGCGACGGATGGTGATCCCCCTGGCCAGTGC
ACGTCTGCTGTCAGATAAAGTCTCCCGTGAACTTTACCCGGTGGTGCATATCGGGGATGAAAGCTGGCGC
ATGATGACCACCGATATGGCCAGTGTGCCGGTCTCCGTTATCGGGGAAGAAGTGGCTGATCTCAGCCACC
GCGAAAATGACATCAAAAACGCCATTAACCTGATGTTCTGGGGAATATAAATGTCAGGCATGAGATTATC
AAAAAGGATCTTCACCTAGATCCTTTTCACGTAGAAAGCCAGTCCGCAGAAACGGTGCTGACCCCGGATG
AATGTCAGCTACTGGGCTATCTGGACAAGGGAAAACGCAAGCGCAAAGAGAAAGCAGGTAGCTTGCAGTG
GGCTTACATGGCGATAGCTAGACTGGGCGGTTTTATGGACAGCAAGCGAACCGGAATTGCCAGCTGGGGC
GCCCTCTGGTAAGGTTGGGAAGCCCTGCAAAGTAAACTGGATGGCTTTCTTGCCGCCAAGGATCTGATGG
CGCAGGGGATCAAGCTCTGATCAAGAGACAGGATGAGGATCGTTTCGCATGATTGAACAAGATGGATTGC
ACGCAGGTTCTCCGGCCGCTTGGGTGGAGAGGCTATTCGGCTATGACTGGGCACAACAGACAATCGGCTG
CTCTGATGCCGCCGTGTTCCGGCTGTCAGCGCAGGGGCGCCCGGTTCTTTTTGTCAAGACCGACCTGTCC
GGTGCCCTGAATGAACTGCAAGACGAGGCAGCGCGGCTATCGTGGCTGGCCACGACGGGCGTTCCTTGCG
CAGCTGTGCTCGACGTTGTCACTGAAGCGGGAAGGGACTGGCTGCTATTGGGCGAAGTGCCGGGGCAGGA
TCTCCTGTCATCTCACCTTGCTCCTGCCGAGAAAGTATCCATCATGGCTGATGCAATGCGGCGGCTGCAT
ACGCTTGATCCGGCTACCTGCCCATTCGACCACCAAGCGAAACATCGCATCGAGCGAGCACGTACTCGGA
TGGAAGCCGGTCTTGTCGATCAGGATGATCTGGACGAAGAGCATCAGGGGCTCGCGCCAGCCGAACTGTT
CGCCAGGCTCAAGGCGAGCATGCCCGACGGCGAGGATCTCGTCGTGACCCATGGCGATGCCTGCTTGCCG
AATATCATGGTGGAAAATGGCCGCTTTTCTGGATTCATCGACTGTGGCCGGCTGGGTGTGGCGGACCGCT
ATCAGGACATAGCGTTGGCTACCCGTGATATTGCTGAAGAGCTTGGCGGCGAATGGGCTGACCGCTTCCT
CGTGCTTTACGGTATCGCCGCTCCCGATTCGCAGCGCATCGCCTTCTATCGCCTTCTTGACGAGTTCTTC
TGAATTATTAACGCTTACAATTTCCTGATGCGGTATTTTCTCCTTACGCATCTGTGCGGTATTTCACACC
GCATCAGGTGGCACTTTTCGGGGAAATGTGCGCGGAACCCCTATTTGTTTATTTTTCTAAATACATTCAA
ATATGTATCCGCTCATGAGACAATAACCCTGATAAATGCTTCAATAATAGCACGTGAGGAGGGCCACCAT
GGCCAAGTTGACCAGTGCCGTTCCGGTGCTCACCGCGCGCGACGTCGCCGGAGCGGTCGAGTTCTGGACC
GACCGGCTCGGGTTCTCCCGGGACTTCGTGGAGGACGACTTCGCCGGTGTGGTCCGGGACGACGTGACCC
TGTTCATCAGCGCGGTCCAGGACCAGGTGGTGCCGGACAACACCCTGGCCTGGGTGTGGGTGCGCGGCCT
GGACGAGCTGTACGCCGAGTGGTCGGAGGTCGTGTCCACGAACTTCCGGGACGCCTCCGGGCCGGCCATG
ACCGAGATCGGCGAGCAGCCGTGGGGGCGGGAGTTCGCCCTGCGCGACCCGGCCGGCAACTGCGTGCACT
TCGTGGCCGAGGAGCAGGACTGACACGTGCTAAAACTTCATTTTTAATTTAAAAGGATCTAGGTGAAGAT
CCTTTTTGATAATCTCATGACCAAAATCCCTTAACGTGAGTTTTCGTTCCACTGAGCGTCAGACCCCGTA
GAAAAGATCAAAGGATCTTCTTGAGATCCTTTTTTTCTGCGCGTAATCTGCTGCTTGCAAACAAAAAAAC
CACCGCTACCAGCGGTGGTTTGTTTGCCGGATCAAGAGCTACCAACTCTTTTTCCGAAGGTAACTGGCTT
CAGCAGAGCGCAGATACCAAATACTGTTCTTCTAGTGTAGCCGTAGTTAGGCCACCACTTCAAGAACTCT
GTAGCACCGCCTACATACCTCGCTCTGCTAATCCTGTTACCAGTGGCTGCTGCCAGTGGCGATAAGTCGT
GTCTTACCGGGTTGGACTCAAGACGATAGTTACCGGATAAGGCGCAGCGGTCGGGCTGAACGGGGGGTTC
GTGCACACAGCCCAGCTTGGAGCGAACGACCTACACCGAACTGAGATACCTACAGCGTGAGCTATGAGAA
AGCGCCACGCTTCCCGAAGGGAGAAAGGCGGACAGGTATCCGGTAAGCGGCAGGGTCGGAACAGGAGAGC
GCACGAGGGAGCTTCCAGGGGGAAACGCCTGGTATCTTTATAGTCCTGTCGGGTTTCGCCACCTCTGACT
TGAGCGTCGATTTTTGTGATGCTCGTCAGGGGGGCGGAGCCTATGGAAAAACGCCAGCAACGCGGCCTTT
TTACGGTTCCTGGCCTTTTGCTGGCCTTTTGCTCACATGTTCTTTCCTGCGTTATCCCCTGATTCTGTGG
ATAACCGTATTACCGCCTTTGAGTGAGCTGATACCGCTCGCCGCAGCCGAACGACCGAGCGCAGCGAGTC
AGTGAGCGAGGAAGCGGAAG
