>Addgene plasmid #11584 | Lox-Stop-Lox TOPO | addgene partial sequence | sequence record 91286 | M13pUC-fwd 5'-CCCAGTCACGACGTTGTAAAACG-3'
TGTAATACGACTCACTATAGGGCGAATTGGGCCCTCTAGATGCATGCTCGAGCGGCCGCTGTCGACATAA
CTTCGTATAGCATACATTATACGAAGTTATCTCGACCAGCTTCTGATGGAATTAGAACTTGGCAAAACAA
TACTGAGAATGAAGTGTATGTGGAACAGAGGCTGCTGATCTCGTTCTTCAGGCTATGAAACTGACACATT
TGGAAACCACAGTACTTAGAACCACAAAGTGGGAATCAAGAGAAAAACAATGATCCCACGAGAGATCTAT
AGATCTATAGATCATGAGTGGGAGGAATGAGCTGGCCCTTAATTTGGTTTTGCTTGTTTAAATTATGATA
TCCAACTATGAAACATTATCATAAAGCAATAGTAAAGAGCCTTCAGTAAAGAGCNGGCATTTATCTAATC
CCACCCCACCCCCACCCCCGTAGCTCCAATCCTTCCATTCAAAATGTAGGTACTCTGTTCTCACCCTTCT
TAACAAAGTATGACAGGAAAAACTTCCATTTTAGTGGACATCTTTATTGTTTAATAGATCATCAATTTCT
GCATCCCGGGGATCTGATATCATCGATGCATGGGGTCGTGCGCTCCTTTCGGTCGGGCGCTGCGGGTCGT
GGGGCGGGCGTCAGGCACCGGGCTTGCGGGTCATGCACCAGGTGCGCGGTCCTTCGGGCACCTCGACGTC
GGCGGTGACGGTGAAGCCGAGCCGCTCGTAGAAGGGGAGGTTGCGGGGCGCGGAGGTCTCCAGGAAGGCG
GGCACCCCGGCGCGCTCGGCCGCCTCCACTCCGGGGAGCACGACGGCGCTGCCCAGACCCTTGCCCTGGT
GGTCGGGCGAGACGCCGACGGTGGCCAGGAACCACGCGGGCTCCTTGGGCCGGTGCGGCGCCAGGAGGCC
TTCCATCTGTTGCTGCGCGGCCAGCCGGGAACCGCTCAACTCGGCCATGCGCGGGCCGATCTCGGCGAA
