>Addgene plasmid #11584 | Lox-Stop-Lox TOPO | addgene partial sequence | sequence record 91287 | mPGK-F 5'-cattctgcacgcttcaaaag-3'
CTGTTCTCCTCTTCCTCATCTCCGGGCCTTTCGACCTGCATCCATCTAGATCTCGATCGAGCAGCTGAAG
CTTACCATGACCGAGTACAAGCCCACGGTGCGCCTCGCCACCCGCGACGACGTCCCCAGGGCCGTACGCA
CCCTCGCCGCCGCGTTCGCCGACTACCCCGCCACGCGCCACACCGTCGATCCGGACCGCCACATCGAGCG
GGTCACCGAGCTGCAAGAACTCTTCCTCACGCGCGTCGGGCTCGACATCGGCAAGGTGTGGGTCGCGGAC
GACGGCGCCGCGGTGGCGGTCTGGACCACGCCGGAGAGCGTCGAAGCGGGGGCGGTGTTCGCCGAGATCG
GCCCGCGCATGGCCGAGTTGAGCGGTTCCCGGCTGGCCGCGCAGCAACAGATGGAAGGCCTCCTGGCGCC
GCACCGGCCCAAGGAGCCCGCGTGGTTCCTGGCCACCGTCGGCGTCTCGCCCGACCACCAGGGCAAGGGT
CTGGGCAGCGCCGTCGTGCTCCCCGGAGTGGAGGCGGCCGAGCGCGCCGGGGTGCCCGCCTTCCTGGAGA
CCTCCGCGCCCCGCAACCTCCCCTTCTACGAGCGGCTCGGCTTCACCGTCACCGCCGACGTCGAGGTGCC
CGAAGGACCGCGCACCTGGTGCATGACCCGCAAGCCCGGTGCCTGACGCCCGCCCCACGACCCGCAGCGC
CCGACCGAAAGGAGCGCACGACCCCATGCATCGATGATATCAGATCCCCGGGATGCAGAAATTGATGATC
TATTAAACAATAAAGATGTCCACTAAAATGGAAGTTTTTCCTGTCATACTTTGTTAAGAAGGGTGAGAAC
AGAGTACCTACATTTTGAATGGAAGGATTGGAGCTACGGGGGTGGGGGTGGGGTGG
