>Addgene plasmid #11584 | Lox-Stop-Lox TOPO | addgene partial sequence | sequence record 91393 | M13pUC-Rev 5'-AGCGGATAACAATTTCACACAGG-3'
GACCATGATTACGCCAAGCTATTTAGGTGACACTATAGAATACTCAAGCTATGCATCAAGCTTGGTACCA
ACTCGAGTTAATTAACCACGCGTGGCGCGCCTTGAGCTCGGATCCGGGCCCCCCCTCGATCGAGGTCGAC
ATAACTTCGTATAATGTATGCTATACGAAGTTATTAGGTCCCTCGACCTGCAGACTTACTCAAGCCATGG
TGGCTAGCTTGCGGAATTCCAGACATGATAAGATACATTGATGAGTTTGGACAAACCACAACTAGAATGC
AGTGAAAAAAATGCTTTATTTGTGAAATTTGTGATGCTATTGCTTTATTTGTAACCATTATAAGCTGCAA
TAAACAAGTTAACAACAACAATTGCATTCATTTTATGTTTCAGGTTCAGGGGGAGGTGTGGGAGGTTTTT
TAAAGCAAGTAAAACCTCTACAAATGTGGTATGGCTGATTATGATCTCTAGTCAAGGCACTATACATCAA
ATATTCCTTATTAACCCCTTTACAAATTAAAAAGCTAAAGGTACACAATTTTTGAGCATAGTTATTAATA
GCAGACACTCTATGCCTGTGTGGAGTAAGAAAAAACAGTATGTTATGATTATAACTGTTATGCCTACTTA
TAAAGGTTACAGAATATTTTTCCATAATTTTCTTGTATAGCAGTGCAGCTTTTTCCTTTGTGGTGTAAAT
AGCAAAGCAAGCAAGAGTTCTATTACTAAACACAGCATGACTCAAAAAACTTAGCAATTCTGAAGGAAAG
TCCTTGGGGTCTTCTACCTTTCTCTTCTTTTTTGGAGGAGTAGAATGTTGAGAGTCAGCAGTAGCCTCAT
CATCACTAGATGGCATTTCTTCTGAGCAAAACAGGTTTTCCTCATTAAAGGCATTCCACCACTGCTCCCA
TTCATCAGTTCCATAGGTTGGAATCTAAAATACACAAACAATTAGAATCAGTAGTTTAACACATTATACA
CTTAAAAATTTTATATTTACCTTAGAGCTTTAAATCTCTGTAGGTAGTT
