>Addgene plasmid #11584 | Lox-Stop-Lox TOPO | addgene partial sequence | sequence record 91396 | pPHAGE-3 5'-GCT CCA GAC TGC CTT GGG AAA AGC-3'
AATTTCGAGGTCGAAGGGCGCAGTAGTCCAGGGTTTCCTTGATGATGTCATACTTATCCTGTCCCTTTTT
TTTCCACAGGGATCCTCGGGGACACCAAATATGGCGATCTCGGCCTTTTCGTTTCTTGGAGCTGGGACAT
GTTTGCCATCGATCCATCTACCACCAGAACGGCCGTTAGATCTGCTGCCACCGTTGTTTCCACCGAAGAA
ACCACCGTTGCCGTAACCACCACGACGGTTGTTGCTAAAGAAGCTGCCACCGCCACGGCCACCGTTGTAG
CCGCCGTTGTTGTTATTGTAGTTGCTACTGTTATTTCTGGCACTTCTTGGTTTTCCTCTTAAGTGAGGAG
GAACATAACCATTCTCGTTGTTGTCGTTGATGCTTAAATTTTGCACTTGTTCGCTCAGTTCAGCCATAAT
ATGAAATGCTTTTCTTGTTGTTCTTACGGAATACCACTTGCCACCTATCACCACAACTAACTTTTTCCCG
TTCCTCCATCTCTTTTATATTTTTTTTCTCGATCGAGGGATCTTTGTGAAGGAACCTTACTTCTGTGGTG
TGACATAATTGGACAAACTACCTACAGAGATTTAAAGCTCTAAGGTAAATATAAAATTTTTAAGTGTATA
ATGTGTTAAACTACTGATTCTAATTGTTTGTGTATTTTAGATTCCAACCTATGGAACTGATGAATGGGAG
CAGTGGTGGAATGCCTTTAATGAGGAAAACCTGTTTTGCTCAGAAGAAATGCCATCTAGTGATGATGAGG
CTACTGCTGACTCTCAACATTCTACTCCTCCAAAAAAGAAGAGAAAGGTAGAAGACCCCAAGGACTTTCC
TTCAGAATTGCTAAGTTTTTTGAGTCATGCTGTGTTTAGTAATAGAACTCTTGCTTGCTTTGCTATTTAC
ACCACAAAGGAAAAA
