LOCUS       Exported 9267 bp ds-DNA circular SYN 12-MAY-2021
DEFINITION  synthetic circular DNA
ACCESSION   .
VERSION     .
KEYWORDS    Lox-Stop-Lox TOPO
SOURCE      synthetic DNA construct
  ORGANISM  synthetic DNA construct
REFERENCE   1 (bases 1 to 9267)
  AUTHORS   Jackson EL, Willis N, Mercer K, Bronson RT, Crowley D, Montoya R,
            Jacks T, Tuveson DA
  TITLE     Analysis of lung tumor initiation and progression using conditional
            expression of oncogenic K-ras.
  JOURNAL   Genes Dev. 2001 Dec 15. 15(24):3243-8.
  PUBMED    11751630
REFERENCE   2 (bases 1 to 9267)
  AUTHORS   .
  TITLE     Direct Submission
  JOURNAL   Exported May 12, 2021 from SnapGene Server 1.1.58
            http://www.snapgene.com
FEATURES             Location/Qualifiers
     source          1..9267
                     /organism="synthetic DNA construct"
                     /mol_type="other DNA"
     protein_bind    107..128
                     /label=CAP binding site
                     /bound_moiety="E. coli catabolite activator protein"
                     /note="CAP binding activates transcription in the presence
                     of cAMP."
     promoter        143..173
                     /label=lac promoter
                     /note="promoter for the E. coli lac operon"
     protein_bind    181..197
                     /label=lac operator
                     /bound_moiety="lac repressor encoded by lacI"
                     /note="The lac repressor binds to the lac operator to
                     inhibit transcription in E. coli. This inhibition can be
                     relieved by adding lactose or
                     isopropyl-beta-D-thiogalactopyranoside (IPTG)."
     primer_bind     186..208
                     /label=M13/pUC Reverse
                     /note="In lacZ gene"
     primer_bind     205..221
                     /label=M13 rev
                     /note="common sequencing primer, one of multiple similar
                     variants"
     primer_bind     205..221
                     /label=M13 Reverse
                     /note="In lacZ gene. Also called M13-rev"
     promoter        239..257
                     /label=SP6 promoter
                     /note="promoter for bacteriophage SP6 RNA polymerase"
     primer_bind     239..256
                     /label=SP6
                     /note="SP6 promoter, forward primer"
     protein_bind    complement(362..395)
                     /label=loxP
                     /bound_moiety="Cre recombinase"
                     /note="Cre-mediated recombination occurs in the 8-bp core
                     sequence (GCATACAT)."
     regulatory      426..435
                     /regulatory_class="other"
                     /note="vertebrate consensus sequence for strong initiation
                     of translation (Kozak, 1987)"
     polyA_signal    460..581
                     /label=SV40 poly(A) signal
                     /note="SV40 polyadenylation signal"
     CDS             complement(1006..1026)
                     /codon_start=1
                     /product="nuclear localization signal of SV40 (simian virus
                     40) large T antigen"
                     /label=SV40 NLS
                     /translation="PKKKRKV"
     intron          1156..1221
                     /label=small t intron
                     /note="SV40 (simian virus 40) small t antigen intron"
     polyA_signal    1314..1435
                     /label=SV40 poly(A) signal
                     /note="SV40 polyadenylation signal"
     CDS             complement(1860..1880)
                     /codon_start=1
                     /product="nuclear localization signal of SV40 (simian virus
                     40) large T antigen"
                     /label=SV40 NLS
                     /translation="PKKKRKV"
     intron          2010..2075
                     /label=small t intron
                     /note="SV40 (simian virus 40) small t antigen intron"
     polyA_signal    2168..2289
                     /label=SV40 poly(A) signal
                     /note="SV40 polyadenylation signal"
     CDS             complement(2714..2734)
                     /codon_start=1
                     /product="nuclear localization signal of SV40 (simian virus
                     40) large T antigen"
                     /label=SV40 NLS
                     /translation="PKKKRKV"
     intron          2864..2929
                     /label=small t intron
                     /note="SV40 (simian virus 40) small t antigen intron"
     polyA_signal    3022..3143
                     /label=SV40 poly(A) signal
                     /note="SV40 polyadenylation signal"
     CDS             complement(3568..3588)
                     /codon_start=1
                     /product="nuclear localization signal of SV40 (simian virus
                     40) large T antigen"
                     /label=SV40 NLS
                     /translation="PKKKRKV"
     intron          3718..3783
                     /label=small t intron
                     /note="SV40 (simian virus 40) small t antigen intron"
     promoter        4393..4892
                     /label=PGK promoter
                     /note="mouse phosphoglycerate kinase 1 promoter"
     primer_bind     complement(4428..4451)
                     /label=MSCV-rev
                     /note="Murine stem cell virus, reverse primer"
     primer_bind     4825..4844
                     /label=mPGK-F
                     /note="Mouse PGK promoter, forward primer"
     CDS             4936..5535
                     /codon_start=1
                     /gene="pac from Streptomyces alboniger"
                     /product="puromycin N-acetyltransferase"
                     /label=PuroR
                     /note="confers resistance to puromycin"
                     /translation="MTEYKPTVRLATRDDVPRAVRTLAAAFADYPATRHTVDPDRHIER
                     VTELQELFLTRVGLDIGKVWVADDGAAVAVWTTPESVEAGAVFAEIGPRMAELSGSRLA
                     AQQQMEGLLAPHRPKEPAWFLATVGVSPDHQGKGLGSAVVLPGVEAAERAGVPAFLETS
                     APRNLPFYERLGFTVTADVEVPEGPRTWCMTRKPGA"
     primer_bind     complement(4936..4955)
                     /label=Puro-R
                     /note="Puromycin resistance gene, reverse primer. Also
                     called puro-variant-R"
     primer_bind     5432..5452
                     /label=Puro-F
                     /note="Puromycin resistance gene, forward primer"
     protein_bind    complement(6076..6109)
                     /label=loxP
                     /bound_moiety="Cre recombinase"
                     /note="Cre-mediated recombination occurs in the 8-bp core
                     sequence (GCATACAT)."
     primer_bind     complement(6154..6173)
                     /label=T7
                     /note="T7 promoter, forward primer"
     promoter        complement(6155..6173)
                     /label=T7 promoter
                     /note="promoter for bacteriophage T7 RNA polymerase"
     primer_bind     complement(6180..6197)
                     /label=M13 Forward
                     /note="In lacZ gene. Also called M13-F20 or M13 (-21)
                     Forward"
     primer_bind     complement(6180..6196)
                     /label=M13 fwd
                     /note="common sequencing primer, one of multiple similar
                     variants"
     primer_bind     complement(6189..6211)
                     /label=M13/pUC Forward
                     /note="In lacZ gene"
     CDS             6334..6636
                     /codon_start=1
                     /gene="ccdB"
                     /product="CcdB, a bacterial toxin that poisons DNA gyrase"
                     /label=ccdB
                     /note="Plasmids containing the ccdB gene cannot be
                     propagated in standard E. coli strains."
                     /translation="QFKVYTYKRESRYRLFVDVQSDIIDTPGRRMVIPLASARLLSDKV
                     SRELYPVVHIGDESWRMMTTDMASVPVSVIGEEVADLSHRENDIKNAINLMFWGI"
     primer_bind     6515..6534
                     /label=ccdB-fwd
                     /note="ccdB gene, forward primer"
     CDS             6985..7779
                     /codon_start=1
                     /gene="aph(3')-II (or nptII)"
                     /product="aminoglycoside phosphotransferase from Tn5"
                     /label=NeoR/KanR
                     /note="confers resistance to neomycin, kanamycin, and G418
                     (Geneticin(R))"
                     /translation="MIEQDGLHAGSPAAWVERLFGYDWAQQTIGCSDAAVFRLSAQGRP
                     VLFVKTDLSGALNELQDEAARLSWLATTGVPCAAVLDVVTEAGRDWLLLGEVPGQDLLS
                     SHLAPAEKVSIMADAMRRLHTLDPATCPFDHQAKHRIERARTRMEAGLVDQDDLDEEHQ
                     GLAPAELFARLKASMPDGEDLVVTHGDACLPNIMVENGRFSGFIDCGRLGVADRYQDIA
                     LATRDIAEELGGEWADRFLVLYGIAAPDSQRIAFYRLLDEFF"
     primer_bind     complement(7039..7058)
                     /label=Neo-R
                     /note="Neomycin resistance gene, reverse primer"
     primer_bind     7649..7668
                     /label=Neo-F
                     /note="Neomycin resistance gene, forward primer"
     regulatory      7980..7989
                     /regulatory_class="other"
                     /note="vertebrate consensus sequence for strong initiation
                     of translation (Kozak, 1987)"
     CDS             7986..8360
                     /codon_start=1
                     /gene="Sh ble from Streptoalloteichus hindustanus"
                     /product="antibiotic-binding protein"
                     /label=BleoR
                     /note="confers resistance to bleomycin, phleomycin, and
                     Zeocin(TM)"
                     /translation="MAKLTSAVPVLTARDVAGAVEFWTDRLGFSRDFVEDDFAGVVRDD
                     VTLFISAVQDQVVPDNTLAWVWVRGLDELYAEWSEVVSTNFRDASGPAMTEIGEQPWGR
                     EFALRDPAGNCVHFVAEEQD"
     rep_origin      8498..9086
                     /direction=RIGHT
                     /label=ori
                     /note="high-copy-number ColE1/pMB1/pBR322/pUC origin of
                     replication"
     primer_bind     8987..9006
                     /label=pBR322ori-F
                     /note="pBR322 origin, forward primer"
     primer_bind     9240..9257
                     /label=L4440
                     /note="L4440 vector, forward primer"
ORIGIN
        1 agcgcccaat acgcaaaccg cctctccccg cgcgttggcc gattcattaa tgcagctggc
       61 acgacaggtt tcccgactgg aaagcgggca gtgagcgcaa cgcaattaat gtgagttagc
      121 tcactcatta ggcaccccag gctttacact ttatgcttcc ggctcgtatg ttgtgtggaa
      181 ttgtgagcgg ataacaattt cacacaggaa acagctatga ccatgattac gccaagctat
      241 ttaggtgaca ctatagaata ctcaagctat gcatcaagct tggtaccaat ctcgagcctt
      301 aattaaccac gcgtggcgcg ccttgagctc ggatccgggc cccccctcga tcgaggtcga
      361 cataacttcg tataatgtat gctatacgaa gttattaggt ccctcgacct gcagacttac
      421 tcaagccatg gtggctagct tgcggaattc cagacatgat aagatacatt gatgagtttg
      481 gacaaaccac aactagaatg cagtgaaaaa aatgctttat ttgtgaaatt tgtgatgcta
      541 ttgctttatt tgtaaccatt ataagctgca ataaacaagt taacaacaac aattgcattc
      601 attttatgtt tcaggttcag ggggaggtgt gggaggtttt ttaaagcaag taaaacctct
      661 acaaatgtgg tatggctgat tatgatctct agtcaaggca ctatacatca aatattcctt
      721 attaacccct ttacaaatta aaaagctaaa ggtacacaat ttttgagcat agttattaat
      781 agcagacact ctatgcctgt gtggagtaag aaaaaacagt atgttatgat tataactgtt
      841 atgcctactt ataaaggtta cagaatattt ttccataatt ttcttgtata gcagtgcagc
      901 tttttccttt gtggtgtaaa tagcaaagca agcaagagtt ctattactaa acacagcatg
      961 actcaaaaaa cttagcaatt ctgaaggaaa gtccttgggg tcttctacct ttctcttctt
     1021 ttttggagga gtagaatgtt gagagtcagc agtagcctca tcatcactag atggcatttc
     1081 ttctgagcaa aacaggtttt cctcattaaa ggcattccac cactgctccc attcatcagt
     1141 tccataggtt ggaatctaaa atacacaaac aattagaatc agtagtttaa cacattatac
     1201 acttaaaaat tttatattta ccttagagct ttaaatctct gtaggtagtt tgtccaatta
     1261 tgtcacacca cagaagtaag gttccttcac aaagatccct cgaccagaca tgataagata
     1321 cattgatgag tttggacaaa ccacaactag aatgcagtga aaaaaatgct ttatttgtga
     1381 aatttgtgat gctattgctt tatttgtaac cattataagc tgcaataaac aagttaacaa
     1441 caacaattgc attcatttta tgtttcaggt tcagggggag gtgtgggagg ttttttaaag
     1501 caagtaaaac ctctacaaat gtggtatggc tgattatgat ctctagtcaa ggcactatac
     1561 atcaaatatt ccttattaac ccctttacaa attaaaaagc taaaggtaca caatttttga
     1621 gcatagttat taatagcaga cactctatgc ctgtgtggag taagaaaaaa cagtatgtta
     1681 tgattataac tgttatgcct acttataaag gttacagaat atttttccat aattttcttg
     1741 tatagcagtg cagctttttc ctttgtggtg taaatagcaa agcaagcaag agttctatta
     1801 ctaaacacag catgactcaa aaaacttagc aattctgaag gaaagtcctt ggggtcttct
     1861 acctttctct tcttttttgg aggagtagaa tgttgagagt cagcagtagc ctcatcatca
     1921 ctagatggca tttcttctga gcaaaacagg ttttcctcat taaaggcatt ccaccactgc
     1981 tcccattcat cagttccata ggttggaatc taaaatacac aaacaattag aatcagtagt
     2041 ttaacacatt atacacttaa aaattttata tttaccttag agctttaaat ctctgtaggt
     2101 agtttgtcca attatgtcac accacagaag taaggttcct tcacaaagat ccctcgacca
     2161 gacatgataa gatacattga tgagtttgga caaaccacaa ctagaatgca gtgaaaaaaa
     2221 tgctttattt gtgaaatttg tgatgctatt gctttatttg taaccattat aagctgcaat
     2281 aaacaagtta acaacaacaa ttgcattcat tttatgtttc aggttcaggg ggaggtgtgg
     2341 gaggtttttt aaagcaagta aaacctctac aaatgtggta tggctgatta tgatctctag
     2401 tcaaggcact atacatcaaa tattccttat taaccccttt acaaattaaa aagctaaagg
     2461 tacacaattt ttgagcatag ttattaatag cagacactct atgcctgtgt ggagtaagaa
     2521 aaaacagtat gttatgatta taactgttat gcctacttat aaaggttaca gaatattttt
     2581 ccataatttt cttgtatagc agtgcagctt tttcctttgt ggtgtaaata gcaaagcaag
     2641 caagagttct attactaaac acagcatgac tcaaaaaact tagcaattct gaaggaaagt
     2701 ccttggggtc ttctaccttt ctcttctttt ttggaggagt agaatgttga gagtcagcag
     2761 tagcctcatc atcactagat ggcatttctt ctgagcaaaa caggttttcc tcattaaagg
     2821 cattccacca ctgctcccat tcatcagttc cataggttgg aatctaaaat acacaaacaa
     2881 ttagaatcag tagtttaaca cattatacac ttaaaaattt tatatttacc ttagagcttt
     2941 aaatctctgt aggtagtttg tccaattatg tcacaccaca gaagtaaggt tccttcacaa
     3001 agatccctcg accagacatg ataagataca ttgatgagtt tggacaaacc acaactagaa
     3061 tgcagtgaaa aaaatgcttt atttgtgaaa tttgtgatgc tattgcttta tttgtaacca
     3121 ttataagctg caataaacaa gttaacaaca acaattgcat tcattttatg tttcaggttc
     3181 agggggaggt gtgggaggtt ttttaaagca agtaaaacct ctacaaatgt ggtatggctg
     3241 attatgatct ctagtcaagg cactatacat caaatattcc ttattaaccc ctttacaaat
     3301 taaaaagcta aaggtacaca atttttgagc atagttatta atagcagaca ctctatgcct
     3361 gtgtggagta agaaaaaaca gtatgttatg attataactg ttatgcctac ttataaaggt
     3421 tacagaatat ttttccataa ttttcttgta tagcagtgca gctttttcct ttgtggtgta
     3481 aatagcaaag caagcaagag ttctattact aaacacagca tgactcaaaa aacttagcaa
     3541 ttctgaagga aagtccttgg ggtcttctac ctttctcttc ttttttggag gagtagaatg
     3601 ttgagagtca gcagtagcct catcatcact agatggcatt tcttctgagc aaaacaggtt
     3661 ttcctcatta aaggcattcc accactgctc ccattcatca gttccatagg ttggaatcta
     3721 aaatacacaa acaattagaa tcagtagttt aacacattat acacttaaaa attttatatt
     3781 taccttagag ctttaaatct ctgtaggtag tttgtccaat tatgtcacac cacagaagta
     3841 aggttccttc acaaagatcc ctcgatcgag aaaaaaaata taaaagagat ggaggaacgg
     3901 gaaaaagtta gttgtggtga taggtggcaa gtggtattcc gtaagaacaa caagaaaagc
     3961 atttcatatt atggctgaac tgagcgaaca agtgcaaaat ttaagcatca acgacaacaa
     4021 cgagaatggt tatgttcctc ctcacttaag aggaaaacca agaagtgcca gaaataacat
     4081 gagcaactac aataacaaca acggcggcta caacggtggc cgtggcggtg gcagcttctt
     4141 tagcaacaac cgtcgtggtg gttacggcaa cggtggtttc ttcggtggaa acaacggtgg
     4201 cagcagatct aacggccgtt ctggtggtag atggatcgat ggcaaacatg tcccagctcc
     4261 aagaaacgaa aaggccgaga tcgccatatt tggtgtcccc gaggatccct gtggaaaaaa
     4321 aagggacagg ataagtatga catcatcaag gaaaccctgg actactgcgc ccttcgacct
     4381 cgaaattcta ccgggtaggg gaggcgcttt tcccaaggca gtctggagca tgcgctttag
     4441 cagccccgct gggcacttgg cgctacacaa gtggcctctg gcctcgcaca cattccacat
     4501 ccaccggtag gcgccaaccg gctccgttct ttggtggccc cttcgcgcca ccttctactc
     4561 ctcccctagt caggaagttc ccccccgccc cgcagctcgc gtcgtgcagg acgtgacaaa
     4621 tggaagtagc acgtctcact agtctcgtgc agatggacag caccgctgag caatggaagc
     4681 gggtaggcct ttggggcagc ggccaatagc agctttgctc cttcgctttc tgggctcaga
     4741 ggctgggaag gggtgggtcc gggggcgggc tcaggggcgg gctcaggggc ggggcgggcg
     4801 cccgaaggtc ctccggaggc ccggcattct gcacgcttca aaagcgcacg tctgccgcgc
     4861 tgttctcctc ttcctcatct ccgggccttt cgacctgcat ccatctagat ctcgatcgag
     4921 cagctgaagc ttaccatgac cgagtacaag cccacggtgc gcctcgccac ccgcgacgac
     4981 gtccccaggg ccgtacgcac cctcgccgcc gcgttcgccg actaccccgc cacgcgccac
     5041 accgtcgatc cggaccgcca catcgagcgg gtcaccgagc tgcaagaact cttcctcacg
     5101 cgcgtcgggc tcgacatcgg caaggtgtgg gtcgcggacg acggcgccgc ggtggcggtc
     5161 tggaccacgc cggagagcgt cgaagcgggg gcggtgttcg ccgagatcgg cccgcgcatg
     5221 gccgagttga gcggttcccg gctggccgcg cagcaacaga tggaaggcct cctggcgccg
     5281 caccggccca aggagcccgc gtggttcctg gccaccgtcg gcgtctcgcc cgaccaccag
     5341 ggcaagggtc tgggcagcgc cgtcgtgctc cccggagtgg aggcggccga gcgcgccggg
     5401 gtgcccgcct tcctggagac ctccgcgccc cgcaacctcc ccttctacga gcggctcggc
     5461 ttcaccgtca ccgccgacgt cgaggtgccc gaaggaccgc gcacctggtg catgacccgc
     5521 aagcccggtg cctgacgccc gccccacgac ccgcagcgcc cgaccgaaag gagcgcacga
     5581 ccccatgcat cgatgatatc agatccccgg gatgcagaaa ttgatgatct attaaacaat
     5641 aaagatgtcc actaaaatgg aagtttttcc tgtcatactt tgttaagaag ggtgagaaca
     5701 gagtacctac attttgaatg gaaggattgg agctacgggg gtgggggtgg ggtgggatta
     5761 gataaatgcc tgctctttac tgaaggctct ttactattgc tttatgataa tgtttcatag
     5821 ttggatatca taatttaaac aagcaaaacc aaattaaggg ccagctcatt cctcccactc
     5881 atgatctata gatctataga tctctcgtgg gatcattgtt tttctcttga ttcccacttt
     5941 gtggttctaa gtactgtggt ttccaaatgt gtcagtttca tagcctgaag aacgagatca
     6001 gcagcctctg ttccacatac acttcattct cagtattgtt ttgccaagtt ctaattccat
     6061 cagaagctgg tcgagataac ttcgtataat gtatgctata cgaagttatg tcgacagcgg
     6121 ccgctcgagc atgcatctag agggcccaat tcgccctata gtgagtcgta ttacaattca
     6181 ctggccgtcg ttttacaacg tcgtgactgg gaaaaccctg gcgttaccca acttaatcgc
     6241 cttgcagcac atcccccttt cgccagctgg cgtaatagcg aagaggcccg caccgatcgc
     6301 ccttcccaac agttgcgcag cctatacgta cggcagttta aggtttacac ctataaaaga
     6361 gagagccgtt atcgtctgtt tgtggatgta cagagtgata ttattgacac gccggggcga
     6421 cggatggtga tccccctggc cagtgcacgt ctgctgtcag ataaagtctc ccgtgaactt
     6481 tacccggtgg tgcatatcgg ggatgaaagc tggcgcatga tgaccaccga tatggccagt
     6541 gtgccggtct ccgttatcgg ggaagaagtg gctgatctca gccaccgcga aaatgacatc
     6601 aaaaacgcca ttaacctgat gttctgggga atataaatgt caggcatgag attatcaaaa
     6661 aggatcttca cctagatcct tttcacgtag aaagccagtc cgcagaaacg gtgctgaccc
     6721 cggatgaatg tcagctactg ggctatctgg acaagggaaa acgcaagcgc aaagagaaag
     6781 caggtagctt gcagtgggct tacatggcga tagctagact gggcggtttt atggacagca
     6841 agcgaaccgg aattgccagc tggggcgccc tctggtaagg ttgggaagcc ctgcaaagta
     6901 aactggatgg ctttctcgcc gccaaggatc tgatggcgca ggggatcaag ctctgatcaa
     6961 gagacaggat gaggatcgtt tcgcatgatt gaacaagatg gattgcacgc aggttctccg
     7021 gccgcttggg tggagaggct attcggctat gactgggcac aacagacaat cggctgctct
     7081 gatgccgccg tgttccggct gtcagcgcag gggcgcccgg ttctttttgt caagaccgac
     7141 ctgtccggtg ccctgaatga actgcaagac gaggcagcgc ggctatcgtg gctggccacg
     7201 acgggcgttc cttgcgcagc tgtgctcgac gttgtcactg aagcgggaag ggactggctg
     7261 ctattgggcg aagtgccggg gcaggatctc ctgtcatctc accttgctcc tgccgagaaa
     7321 gtatccatca tggctgatgc aatgcggcgg ctgcatacgc ttgatccggc tacctgccca
     7381 ttcgaccacc aagcgaaaca tcgcatcgag cgagcacgta ctcggatgga agccggtctt
     7441 gtcgatcagg atgatctgga cgaagagcat caggggctcg cgccagccga actgttcgcc
     7501 aggctcaagg cgagcatgcc cgacggcgag gatctcgtcg tgacccatgg cgatgcctgc
     7561 ttgccgaata tcatggtgga aaatggccgc ttttctggat tcatcgactg tggccggctg
     7621 ggtgtggcgg accgctatca ggacatagcg ttggctaccc gtgatattgc tgaagagctt
     7681 ggcggcgaat gggctgaccg cttcctcgtg ctttacggta tcgccgctcc cgattcgcag
     7741 cgcatcgcct tctatcgcct tcttgacgag ttcttctgaa ttattaacgc ttacaatttc
     7801 ctgatgcggt attttctcct tacgcatctg tgcggtattt cacaccgcat acaggtggca
     7861 cttttcgggg aaatgtgcgc ggaaccccta tttgtttatt tttctaaata cattcaaata
     7921 tgtatccgct catgagacaa taaccctgat aaatgcttca ataatagcac gtgaggaggg
     7981 ccaccatggc caagttgacc agtgccgttc cggtgctcac cgcgcgcgac gtcgccggag
     8041 cggtcgagtt ctggaccgac cggctcgggt tctcccggga cttcgtggag gacgacttcg
     8101 ccggtgtggt ccgggacgac gtgaccctgt tcatcagcgc ggtccaggac caggtggtgc
     8161 cggacaacac cctggcctgg gtgtgggtgc gcggcctgga cgagctgtac gccgagtggt
     8221 cggaggtcgt gtccacgaac ttccgggacg cctccgggcc ggccatgacc gagatcggcg
     8281 agcagccgtg ggggcgggag ttcgccctgc gcgacccggc cggcaactgc gtgcacttcg
     8341 tggccgagga gcaggactga cacgtgctaa aacttcattt ttaatttaaa aggatctagg
     8401 tgaagatcct ttttgataat ctcatgacca aaatccctta acgtgagttt tcgttccact
     8461 gagcgtcaga ccccgtagaa aagatcaaag gatcttcttg agatcctttt tttctgcgcg
     8521 taatctgctg cttgcaaaca aaaaaaccac cgctaccagc ggtggtttgt ttgccggatc
     8581 aagagctacc aactcttttt ccgaaggtaa ctggcttcag cagagcgcag ataccaaata
     8641 ctgtccttct agtgtagccg tagttaggcc accacttcaa gaactctgta gcaccgccta
     8701 catacctcgc tctgctaatc ctgttaccag tggctgctgc cagtggcgat aagtcgtgtc
     8761 ttaccgggtt ggactcaaga cgatagttac cggataaggc gcagcggtcg ggctgaacgg
     8821 ggggttcgtg cacacagccc agcttggagc gaacgaccta caccgaactg agatacctac
     8881 agcgtgagct atgagaaagc gccacgcttc ccgaagggag aaaggcggac aggtatccgg
     8941 taagcggcag ggtcggaaca ggagagcgca cgagggagct tccaggggga aacgcctggt
     9001 atctttatag tcctgtcggg tttcgccacc tctgacttga gcgtcgattt ttgtgatgct
     9061 cgtcaggggg gcggagccta tggaaaaacg ccagcaacgc ggccttttta cggttcctgg
     9121 gcttttgctg gccttttgct cacatgttct ttcctgcgtt atcccctgat tctgtggata
     9181 accgtattac cgcctttgag tgagctgata ccgctcgccg cagccgaacg accgagcgca
     9241 gcgagtcagt gagcgaggaa gcggaag
//
